Addgene plasmid #134338: pCMV-T7-AcrIIA18_Sga-NLS(SV40) (KAC214)
Purpose: CMV and T7 promoter expression plasmid for human codon optimized AcrIIA18_Sga with C-terminal NLS (SV40)
Depositing lab: Joseph Bondy-Denomy & Benjamin Kleinstiver. Depositing organization: Massachusetts General Hospital. Publication: Broad-spectrum anti-CRISPR proteins facilitate horizontal gene transfer. Mahendra C, Christie KA, Osuna BA, Pinilla-Redondo R, Kleinstiver BP, Bondy-Denomy J. Nat Microbiol. 2020 Apr;5(4):620-629. doi: 10.1038/s41564-020-0692-2. Epub 2020 Mar 26. PubMed 32218510.
Backbone
  Vector backbone: JDS246 (Addgene plasmid #43861)
  Vector type: Mammalian Expression
Growth in bacteria
  Bacterial resistance: Ampicillin, 100 μg/mL
  Growth temperature: 37°C
  Growth strain: DH5alpha
  Copy number: High Copy
Gene/Insert
  Gene/Insert name: human codon optimized AcrIIA18_Sga (alt name: KAC214)
  Species: Synthetic
  Promoter: CMV and T7
  Tag / fusion protein: NLS(SV40) (C terminal on insert)
  Cloning method: Gibson Cloning
  Sequencing primers: 5′ oBK6928-CCAAGTCTCCACCCCATTGACG; 3′ n/a
Terms and licenses: Academic/Nonprofit Terms; Industry Terms: Not Available to Industry
How to cite: pCMV-T7-AcrIIA18_Sga-NLS(SV40) (KAC214) was a gift from Joseph Bondy-Denomy & Benjamin Kleinstiver (Addgene plasmid # 134338 ; http://n2t.net/addgene:134338 ; RRID:Addgene_134338)
