[The description below was written by a language model from this plasmid's Addgene catalogue record and pLannotate feature annotations shown in this document.]
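Description:
pCMV-T7-AcrIIA18_Sga-NLS(SV40) (KAC214) is a compact mammalian expression plasmid of about 4 kb, built by Gibson cloning on the JDS246 backbone. It carries a synthetic, human codon-optimized open reading frame for the anti-CRISPR protein AcrIIA18_Sga. The plasmid is propagated in E. coli through a high-copy ColE1/pUC-type origin and is selected with ampicillin via a β-lactamase gene driven by its own bla promoter. Short vestigial pieces are also annotated: lac promoter/operator and CAP site, fragments of lacI, an SV40 promoter, a pBluescript multiple cloning site, and the pBR322 bom region. These appear to be backbone remnants rather than functional parts of the design.

The expression cassette begins with the human cytomegalovirus immediate-early enhancer and promoter, followed directly by a bacteriophage T7 promoter, and ends with the bovine growth hormone polyadenylation signal. The feature table does not annotate the coding sequence itself, but the unannotated interval between the T7 promoter and the poly(A) signal is where the catalogue-described insert would be expected to lie. The insert is fused at its C terminus to an SV40 nuclear localization signal, which directs the protein to the nucleus. The dual promoter arrangement lets the same plasmid drive strong constitutive transcription in transfected mammalian cells from CMV, or serve as a template for T7 RNA polymerase-based transcription. The record gives the purpose only as expression of this anti-CRISPR. The associated study concerns broad-spectrum anti-CRISPR proteins, which is consistent with using the plasmid to test inhibition of Cas9 activity in human cells.
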