Features (pLannotate 1.2.2; 14 found; start..end, strand, type, name):
      1..380     +  enhancer       CMV enhancer: human cytomegalovirus immediate early enhancer
    381..584     +  promoter       CMV promoter: human cytomegalovirus (CMV) immediate early promoter
    626..644     +  promoter       T7 promoter: promoter for bacteriophage T7 RNA polymerase
   1303..1527    +  polyA_signal   bGH poly(A) signal: bovine growth hormone polyadenylation signal
   1531..1552    +  promoter       SV40 promoter (fragment): SV40 enhancer and early promoter
   1557..1573    +  misc_feature   MCS (fragment): pBluescript multiple cloning site
   1622..1638    -  protein_bind   lac operator: The lac repressor binds to the lac operator to inhibit transcription in E. coli. This inhibition can be relieved by adding lactose or isopropyl-β-D-thiogalactopyranoside (IPTG). lac repressor encoded by lacI
   1646..1676    -  promoter       lac promoter: promoter for the E. coli lac operon
   1691..1712    -  protein_bind   CAP binding site: CAP binding activates transcription in the presence of cAMP. E. coli catabolite activator protein
   1725..1817    -  CDS            lacI (fragment): lac repressor; lacI; The lac repressor binds to the lac operator to inhibit transcription in E. coli. This inhibition can be relieved by adding lactose or isopropyl-β-D-thiogalactopyranoside (IPTG).
   2000..2588    -  rep_origin     ori: high-copy-number ColE1/pMB1/pBR322/pUC origin of replication
   2759..3619    -  CDS            AmpR: β-lactamase; bla; confers resistance to ampicillin, carbenicillin, and related antibiotics
   3620..3724    -  promoter       AmpR promoter: bla
   3795..3839    -  misc_feature   bom (fragment): basis of mobility region from pBR322
>Addgene plasmid #134338 | pCMV-T7-AcrIIA18_Sga-NLS(SV40) (KAC214) | addgene full sequence | sequence record 267367 | Addgene NGS Result
GACATTGATTATTGACTAGTTATTAATAGTAATCAATTACGGGGTCATTAGTTCATAGCCCATATATGGA
GTTCCGCGTTACATAACTTACGGTAAATGGCCCGCCTGGCTGACCGCCCAACGACCCCCGCCCATTGACG
TCAATAATGACGTATGTTCCCATAGTAACGCCAATAGGGACTTTCCATTGACGTCAATGGGTGGAGTATT
TACGGTAAACTGCCCACTTGGCAGTACATCAAGTGTATCATATGCCAAGTACGCCCCCTATTGACGTCAA
TGACGGTAAATGGCCCGCCTGGCATTATGCCCAGTACATGACCTTATGGGACTTTCCTACTTGGCAGTAC
ATCTACGTATTAGTCATCGCTATTACCATGGTGATGCGGTTTTGGCAGTACATCAATGGGCGTGGATAGC
GGTTTGACTCACGGGGATTTCCAAGTCTCCACCCCATTGACGTCAATGGGAGTTTGTTTTGGCACCAAAA
TCAACGGGACTTTCCAAAATGTCGTAACAACTCCGCCCCATTGACGCAAATGGGCGGTAGGCGTGTACGG
TGGGAGGTCTATATAAGCAGAGCTGGTTTAGTGAACCGTCAGATCCGCTAGAGATCCGCGGCCGCTAATA
CGACTCACTATAGGGAGAGCCGCCACCATGGGCAAGATCGACACCACCGTGACCGAGGTGAAGGAGAACG
GCAAGACCTACCTGAGACTGGTGGAGGGCACCGAGCAGCTGAAGGCCATCAGCGACAAGGCCATGGCCGG
CGTGAACCTGTTCCCCGGCGCCAAGATCGACAGCTTCCTGGTGAAGCAGGACAGCATCGTGGTGTTCCCC
GACAACAAGGGCGAGTTCGACCTGGACTTCTTCAAGCAGCTGGACGAGAACTTCGACACCATCGCCAAGT
ACGCCAGAGTGGCCACCTGCTTCGAGGAGGTGGCCTTCGACGAGAAGAGCTACTTCAACATGATCATGTG
GCTGATGGACAACATGGACGAGAACTGGAGCCAGAGCCCCTACGGCGAGAGCTTCTACAGCAGCAAGAAC
ATCGACTGGGGCTACAAGCCCGAGGGCAGCCTGAGAGTGAGCGACCACTGGAACTTCGGCGAGAACGGCG
AGCACTGCCCCACCGCCGAGCCCGTGGACGGCTGGGCCGTGTGCAAGTTCGAGAACGGCAAGTACCACCT
GATCAAGAAGTTCGGATCCGGCGGTGGAGGCAGTGGGCCCAAGAAGAAGAGGAAAGTCTGACCGGTCATC
ATCACCATCACCATTGAGTTTAAACCCGCTGATCAGCCTCGACTGTGCCTTCTAGTTGCCAGCCATCTGT
TGTTTGCCCCTCCCCCGTGCCTTCCTTGACCCTGGAAGGTGCCACTCCCACTGTCCTTTCCTAATAAAAT
GAGGAAATTGCATCGCATTGTCTGAGTAGGTGTCATTCTATTCTGGGGGGTGGGGTGGGGCAGGACAGCA
AGGGGGAGGATTGGGAAGACAATAGCAGGCATGCTGGGGATGCGGTGGGCTCTATGGCTTCTGAGGCGGA
AAGAACCAGCTGGGGCTCGATACCGTCGACCTCTAGCTAGAGCTTGGCGTAATCATGGTCATAGCTGTTT
CCTGTGTGAAATTGTTATCCGCTCACAATTCCACACAACATACGAGCCGGAAGCATAAAGTGTAAAGCCT
AGGGTGCCTAATGAGTGAGCTAACTCACATTAATTGCGTTGCGCTCACTGCCCGCTTTCCAGTCGGGAAA
CCTGTCGTGCCAGCTGCATTAATGAATCGGCCAACGCGCGGGGAGAGGCGGTTTGCGTATTGGGCGCTCT
TCCGCTTCCTCGCTCACTGACTCGCTGCGCTCGGTCGTTCGGCTGCGGCGAGCGGTATCAGCTCACTCAA
AGGCGGTAATACGGTTATCCACAGAATCAGGGGATAACGCAGGAAAGAACATGTGAGCAAAAGGCCAGCA
AAAGGCCAGGAACCGTAAAAAGGCCGCGTTGCTGGCGTTTTTCCATAGGCTCCGCCCCCCTGACGAGCAT
CACAAAAATCGACGCTCAAGTCAGAGGTGGCGAAACCCGACAGGACTATAAAGATACCAGGCGTTTCCCC
CTGGAAGCTCCCTCGTGCGCTCTCCTGTTCCGACCCTGCCGCTTACCGGATACCTGTCCGCCTTTCTCCC
TTCGGGAAGCGTGGCGCTTTCTCATAGCTCACGCTGTAGGTATCTCAGTTCGGTGTAGGTCGTTCGCTCC
AAGCTGGGCTGTGTGCACGAACCCCCCGTTCAGCCCGACCGCTGCGCCTTATCCGGTAACTATCGTCTTG
AGTCCAACCCGGTAAGACACGACTTATCGCCACTGGCAGCAGCCACTGGTAACAGGATTAGCAGAGCGAG
GTATGTAGGCGGTGCTACAGAGTTCTTGAAGTGGTGGCCTAACTACGGCTACACTAGAAGAACAGTATTT
GGTATCTGCGCTCTGCTGAAGCCAGTTACCTTCGGAAAAAGAGTTGGTAGCTCTTGATCCGGCAAACAAA
CCACCGCTGGTAGCGGTGGTTTTTTTGTTTGCAAGCAGCAGATTACGCGCAGAAAAAAAGGATCTCAAGA
AGATCCTTTGATCTTTTCTACGGGGTCTGACGCTCAGTGGAACGAAAACTCACGTTAAGGGATTTTGGTC
ATGAGATTATCAAAAAGGATCTTCACCTAGATCCTTTTAAATTAAAAATGAAGTTTTAAATCAATCTAAA
GTATATATGAGTAAACTTGGTCTGACAGTTACCAATGCTTAATCAGTGAGGCACCTATCTCAGCGATCTG
TCTATTTCGTTCATCCATAGTTGCCTGACTCCCCGTCGTGTAGATAACTACGATACGGGAGGGCTTACCA
TCTGGCCCCAGTGCTGCAATGATACCGCGAGACCCACGCTCACCGGCTCCAGATTTATCAGCAATAAACC
AGCCAGCCGGAAGGGCCGAGCGCAGAAGTGGTCCTGCAACTTTATCCGCCTCCATCCAGTCTATTAATTG
TTGCCGGGAAGCTAGAGTAAGTAGTTCGCCAGTTAATAGTTTGCGCAACGTTGTTGCCATTGCTACAGGC
ATCGTGGTGTCACGCTCGTCGTTTGGTATGGCTTCATTCAGCTCCGGTTCCCAACGATCAAGGCGAGTTA
CATGATCCCCCATGTTGTGCAAAAAAGCGGTTAGCTCCTTCGGTCCTCCGATCGTTGTCAGAAGTAAGTT
GGCCGCAGTGTTATCACTCATGGTTATGGCAGCACTGCATAATTCTCTTACTGTCATGCCATCCGTAAGA
TGCTTTTCTGTGACTGGTGAGTACTCAACCAAGTCATTCTGAGAATAGTGTATGCGGCGACCGAGTTGCT
CTTGCCCGGCGTCAATACGGGATAATACCGCGCCACATAGCAGAACTTTAAAAGTGCTCATCATTGGAAA
ACGTTCTTCGGGGCGAAAACTCTCAAGGATCTTACCGCTGTTGAGATCCAGTTCGATGTAACCCACTCGT
GCACCCAACTGATCTTCAGCATCTTTTACTTTCACCAGCGTTTCTGGGTGAGCAAAAACAGGAAGGCAAA
ATGCCGCAAAAAAGGGAATAAGGGCGACACGGAAATGTTGAATACTCATACTCTTCCTTTTTCAATATTA
TTGAAGCATTTATCAGGGTTATTGTCTCATGAGCGGATACATATTTGAATGTATTTAGAAAAATAAACAA
ATAGGGGTTCCGCGCACATTTCCCCGAAAAGTGCCACCTGACGTCGACGGATCGGGAGATCGATCTCCCG
ATCCCCTAGGGTCGACTCTCAGTACAATCTGCTCTGATGCCGCATAGTTAAGCCAGTATCTGCTCCCTGC
TTGTGTGTTGGAGGTCGCTGAGTAGTGCGCGAGCAAAATTTAAGCTACAACAAGGCAAGGCTTGACCGAC
AATTGCATGAAGAATCTGCTTAGGGTTAGGCGTTTTGCGCTGCTTCGCGATGTACGGGCCAGATATACGC
GTT
